Addgene plasmid #13997: pBS cIhh (CT#431)
Depositing lab: Cliff Tabin. Depositing organization: Harvard Medical School. Publication: Regulation of rate of cartilage differentiation by Indian hedgehog and PTH-related protein. Vortkamp A, Lee K, Lanske B, Segre GV, Kronenberg HM, Tabin CJ. Science. 1996 Aug 2. 273(5275):613-22. 10.1126/science.273.5275.613 PubMed 8662546.
Backbone
  Vector backbone: pBS SK-
  Backbone size w/o insert (bp): 3000
  Vector type: Bacterial Expression
Growth in bacteria
  Bacterial resistance: Ampicillin, 100 μg/mL
  Growth temperature: 37°C
  Growth strain: DH5alpha
  Copy number: High Copy
Gene/Insert
  Gene/Insert name: Ihh
  Species: G. gallus (chicken)
  Insert size (bp): 1680
  Entrez Gene: IHH
  Cloning method: Restriction Enzyme; 5′ cloning site EcoRI (not destroyed); 3′ cloning site BamH1 (not destroyed)
  Sequencing primers: 5′ T7; 3′ T3
Terms and licenses: Academic/Nonprofit Terms; Industry Terms: Not Available to Industry
Depositor comments: Total coding sequence plus 327bp 5’ UTR and 130bp 3’ UTR, from Andrea Vortkamp.
How to cite: pBS cIhh (CT#431) was a gift from Cliff Tabin (Addgene plasmid # 13997 ; http://n2t.net/addgene:13997 ; RRID:Addgene_13997)
