[The description below was written by a language model from this plasmid's Addgene catalogue record.]
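Description:
pBS cIhh is a cloned chicken (Gallus gallus) Indian hedgehog cDNA carried in the pBluescript SK- phagemid, a general-purpose bacterial cloning vector of about 3 kb. It is maintained in E. coli as a high-copy plasmid under ampicillin selection. Although the catalogue files it under bacterial expression, the record lists no dedicated expression promoter, tag or reporter, and no feature table is provided, so the backbone elements can only be inferred from what is generally true of pBluescript-type vectors (a ColE1-type origin, an f1 origin for single-strand rescue, and a polylinker flanked by phage RNA polymerase promoters).

The insert is about 1.68 kb and, according to the depositor's notes, contains the complete Ihh coding sequence together with 327 bp of 5′ untranslated region and 130 bp of 3′ untranslated region. It was placed between the EcoRI site at the 5′ end and the BamHI site at the 3′ end, both of which remain intact, so the fragment can be excised for subcloning. The T7 primer reads in from the 5′ side and T3 from the 3′ side, indicating that the cDNA sits between the two phage promoters of the polylinker. This would allow in vitro transcription of either strand from a linearised template.

The record does not state an intended use. Clones of this design are commonly used as templates for sense or antisense RNA, including in situ hybridisation probes, and as a source of cDNA for transfer into other vectors. The associated publication concerns Indian hedgehog and PTH-related protein in regulating the rate of cartilage differentiation.
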