>Addgene plasmid #13997 | pBS cIhh (CT#431) | addgene partial sequence | sequence record 20199 | 13997 with T3
GACTCNCGCGGTGGCGGCCGCTCTAGAACTAGTGGATCCCACCAGCAAAGGGGTGAGGAGGGGGCGTGTT
NGGGCGAAGCCCCCGCGGATCGGGGGTGGATGCGGCCCCCCATCCCAATGTGGGCACAGCCGGGGTTGGG
TCGCCGCGCCGCCACCTCCTCCGCCGGTACACCCTCAGCTCTCGGCCCGGGGCGCCCCCAGCGGGTGGAA
GCTGTCGGGGGGCAGCAGCATCCTGCCCAGGCGGTAGAGCANCCCCGAGTACCAGTGCACACCGTCGCCC
TGCACCCCCGGCCCCCCCAGCAGGCTGTGGTANAGCCGCAGCGGCCAGAAGGCCATCTGCGCCAGCTGCT
GCTCCCGCACCAGGGCGAAGCACGAGGCCACCACGTCGTCCACCACCAGCGTCCCGTGTCGCGTCAGCGG
GGCGTAAGCCCCCACGTCCGTCCGGCCCCTCACCCNCACCACTTCGGCGGGCTGCAGCCCCCCCGAGCCC
ACCGCCACCANNACNAAATGTCCGGGCTGCACGTGGCTGGCGAANGTGGGGCGGAATTGGGCGGCGGGCG
CCGAAGCGTTGTCNGNCACNAAGAGNAGGTGGGTGGGNGTNATGGCCAAGCGCCGGGGCGGCTGCCNCGT
CTCGATGACNTGAAAGGNANTTGAGGGCGCNCTGCTCCTTGTCCAGNAAAGACANGAAAGTCGNTTGTAT
TGG
